>Addgene plasmid #72252 | MSP2443 | addgene full sequence | sequence record 207329 | Addgene Partial NGS Result
ATATGCCAAGTACGCCCCCTATTGACGTCAATGACGGTAAATGGCCCGCCTGGCATTATGCCCAGTACAT
GACCTTATGGGACTTTCCTACTTGGCAGTACATCTACGTATTAGTCATCGCTATTACCATGGTGATGCGG
TTTTGGCAGTACATCAATGGGCGTGGATAGCGGTTTGACTCACGGGGATTTCCAAGTCTCCACCCCATTG
ACGTCAATGGGAGTTTGTTTTGGCACCAAAATCAACGGGACTTTCCAAAATGTCGTAACAACTCCGCCCC
ATTGACGCAAATGGGCGGTAGGCGTGTACGGTGGGAGGTCTATATAAGCAGAGCTGGTTTAGTGAACCGT
CAGATCCGCTAGAGATCCGCGGCCGCTAATACGACTCACTATAGGGAGAGCCGCCACCATGGATAAAAAG
TATTCTATTGGTTTAGACATCGGCACTAATTCCGTTGGATGGGCTGTCATAACCGATGAATACAAAGTAC
CTTCAAAGAAATTTAAGGTGTTGGGGAACACAGACCGTCATTCGATTAAAAAGAATCTTATCGGTGCCCT
CCTATTCGATAGTGGCGAAACGGCAGAGGCGACTCGCCTGAAACGAACCGCCCGGAGAAGGTATACACGT
CGCAAGAACCGAATATGTTACTTACAAGAAATTTTTAGCAATGAGATGGCCAAAGTTGACGATTCTTTCT
TTCACCGTTTGGAAGAGTCCTTCCTTGTCGAAGAGGACAAGAAACATGAACGGCACCCCATCTTTGGAAA
CATAGTAGATGAGGTGGCATATCATGAAAAGTACCCAACGATTTATCACCTCAGAAAAAAGCTAGTTGAC
TCAACTGATAAAGCGGACCTGAGGTTAATCTACTTGGCTCTTGCCCATATGATAAAGTTCCGTGGGCACT
TTCTCATTGAGGGTGATCTAAATCCGGACAACTCGGATGTCGACAAACTGTTCATCCAGTTAGTACAAAC
CTATAATCAGTTGTTTGAAGAGAACCCTATAAATGCAAGTGGCGTGGATGCGAAGGCTATTCTTAGCGCC
CGCCTCTCTAAATCCCGACGGCTAGAAAACCTGATCGCACAATTACCCGGAGAGAAGAAAAATGGGTTGT
TCGGTAACCTTATAGCGCTCTCACTAGGCCTGACACCAAATTTTAAGTCGAACTTCGACTTAGCTGAAGA
TGCCAAATTGCAGCTTAGTAAGGACACGTACGATGACGATCTCGACAATCTACTGGCACAAATTGGAGAT
CAGTATGCGGACTTATTTTTGGCTGCCAAAAACCTTAGCGATGCAATCCTCCTATCTGACATACTGAGAG
TTAATACTGAGATTACCAAGGCGCCGTTATCCGCTTCAATGATCAAAAGGTACGATGAACATCACCAAGA
CTTGACACTTCTCAAGGCCCTAGTCCGTCAGCAACTGCCTGAGAAATATAAGGAAATATTCTTTGATCAG
TCGAAAAACGGGTACGCAGGTTATATTGACGGCGGAGCGAGTCAAGAGGAATTCTACAAGTTTATCAAAC
CCATATTAGAGAAGATGGATGGGACGGAAGAGTTGCTTGTAAAACTCAATCGCGAAGATCTACTGCGAAA
GCAGCGGACTTTCGACAACGGTAGCATTCCACATCAAATCCACTTAGGCGAATTGCATGCTATACTTAGA
AGGCAGGAGGATTTTTATCCGTTCCTCAAAGACAATCGTGAAAAGATTGAGAAAATCCTAACCTTTCGCA
TACCTTACTATGTGGGACCCCTGGCCCGAGGGAACTCTCGGTTCGCATGGATGACAAGAAAGTCCGAAGA
AACGATTACTCCCTGGAATTTTGAGGAAGTTGTCGATAAAGGTGCGTCAGCTCAATCGTTCATCGAGAGG
ATGACCGCCTTTGACAAGAATTTACCGAACGAAAAAGTATTGCCTAAGCACAGTTTACTTTACGAGTATT
TCACAGTGTACAATGAACTCACGAAAGTTAAGTATGTCACTGAGGGCATGCGTAAACCCGCCTTTCTAAG
CGGAGAACAGAAGAAAGCAATAGTAGATCTGTTATTCAAGACCAACCGCAAAGTGACAGTTAAGCAATTG
AAAGAGGACTACTTTAAGAAAATTGAATGCTTCGATTCTGTCGAGATCTCCGGGGTAGAAGATCGATTTA
ATGCGTCACTTGGTACGTATCATGACCTCCTAAAGATAATTAAAGATAAGGACTTCCTGGATAACGAAGA
GAATGAAGATATCTTAGAAGATATAGTGTTGACTCTTACCCTCTTTGAAGATCGGGAAATGATTGAGGAA
AGACTAAAAACATACGCTCACCTGTTCGACGATAAGGTTATGAAACAGTTAAAGAGGCGTCGCTATACGG
GCTGGGGAGCCTTGTCGCGGAAACTTATCAACGGGATAAGAGACAAGCAAAGTGGTAAAACTATTCTCGA
TTTTCTAAAGAGCGACGGCTTCGCCAATAGGAACTTTATGGCCCTGATCCATGATGACTCTTTAACCTTC
AAAGAGGATATACAAAAGGCACAGGTTTCCGGACAAGGGGACTCATTGCACGAACATATTGCGAATCTTG
CTGGTTCGCCAGCCATCAAAAAGGGCATACTCCAGACAGTCAAAGTAGTGGATGAGCTAGTTAAGGTCAT
GGGACGTCACAAACCGGAAAACATTGTAATCGAGATGGCACGCGAAAATCAAACGACTCAGAAGGGGCAA
AAAAACAGTCGAGAGCGGATGAAGAGAATAGAAGAGGGTATTAAAGAACTGGGCAGCCAGATCTTAAAGG
AGCATCCTGTGGAAAATACCCAATTGCAGAACGAGAAACTTTACCTCTATTACCTACAAAATGGAAGGGA
CATGTATGTTGATCAGGAACTGGACATAAACCGTTTATCTGATTACGACGTCGATCACATTGTACCCCAA
TCCTTTTTGAAGGACGATTCAATCGACAATAAAGTGCTTACACGCTCGGATAAGAACCGAGGGAAAAGTG
ACAATGTTCCAAGCGAGGAAGTCGTAAAGAAAATGAAGAACTATTGGCGGCAGCTCCTAAATGCGAAACT
GATAACGCAAAGAAAGTTCGATAACTTAACTAAAGCTGAGAGGGGTGGCTTGTCTGAACTTGACAAGGCC
GGATTTATTAAACGTCAGCTCGTGGAAACCCGCGCCATCACAAAGCATGTTGCGCAGATACTAGATTCCC
GAATGAATACGAAATACGACGAGAACGATAAGCTGATTCGGGAAGTCAAAGTAATCACTTTAAAGTCAAA
ATTGGTGTCGGACTTCAGAAAGGATTTTCAATTCTATAAAGTTAGGGAGATAAATAACTACCACCATGCG
CACGACGCTTATCTTAATGCCGTCGTAGGGACCGCACTCATTAAGAAATACCCGAAGCTAGAAAGTGAGT
TTGTGTATGGTGATTACAAAGTTTATGACGTCCGTAAGATGATCGCGAAAAGCGAACAGGAGATAGGCAA
GGCTACAGCCAAATACTTCTTTTATTCTAACATTATGAATTTCTTTAAGACGGAAATCACTCTGGCAAAC
GGAGAGATACGCAAACGACCTTTAATTGAAACCAATGGGGAGACAGGTGAAATCGTATGGGATAAGGGCC
GGGACTTCGCGACGGTGAGAAAAGTTTTGTCCATGCCCCAAGTCAACATAGTAAAGAAAACTGAGGTGCA
GACCGGAGGGTTTTCAAAGGAATCGATTCTTCCAAAAAGGAATAGTGATAAGCTCATCGCTCGTAAAAAG
GACTGGGACCCGAAAAAGTACGGTGGCTTCGTGAGCCCTACAGTTGCCTATTCTGTCCTAGTAGTGGCAA
AAGTTGAGAAGGGAAAATCCAAGAAACTGAAGTCAGTCAAAGAATTATTGGGGATAACGATTATGGAGCG
CTCGTCTTTTGAAAAGAACCCCATCGACTTCCTTGAGGCGAAAGGTTACAAGGAAGTAAAAAAGGATCTC
ATAATTAAACTACCAAAGTATAGTCTGTTTGAGTTAGAAAATGGCCGAAAACGGATGTTGGCTAGCGCCA
GAGAGCTTCAAAAGGGGAACGAACTCGCACTACCGTCTAAATACGTGAATTTCCTGTATTTAGCGTCCCA
TTACGAGAAGTTGAAAGGTTCACCTGAAGATAACGAACAGAAGCAACTTTTTGTTGAGCAGCACAAACAT
TATCTCGACGAAATCATAGAGCAAATTTCGGAATTCAGTAAGAGAGTCATCCTAGCTGATGCCAATCTGG
ACAAAGTATTAAGCGCATACAACAAGCACAGGGATAAACCCATACGTGAGCAGGCGGAAAATATTATCCA
TTTGTTTACTCTTACCAACCTCGGCGCTCCAGCCGCATTCAAGTATTTTGACACAACGATAGATCGCAAA
CAGTACAGATCTACCAAGGAGGTGCTAGACGCGACACTGATTCACCAATCCATCACGGGATTATATGAAA
CTCGGATAGATTTGTCACAGCTTGGGGGTGACGGATCCCCCAAGAAGAAGAGGAAAGTCTCGAGCGACTA
CAAAGACCATGACGGTGATTATAAAGATCATGACATCGATTACAAGGATGACGATGACAAGGCTGCAGGA
TGACCGGTCATCATCACCATCACCATTGAGTTTAAACCCGCTGATCAGCCTCGACTGTGCCTTCTAGTTG
CCAGCCATCTGTTGTTTGCCCCTCCCCCGTGCCTTCCTTGACCCTGGAAGGTGCCACTCCCACTGTCCTT
TCCTAATAAAATGAGGAAATTGCATCGCATTGTCTGAGTAGGTGTCATTCTATTCTGGGGGGTGGGGTGG
GGCAGGACAGCAAGGGGGAGGATTGGGAAGACAATAGCAGGCATGCTGGGGATGCGGTGGGCTCTATGGC
TTCTGAGGCGGAAAGAACCAGCTGGGGCTCGATACCGTCGACCTCTAGCTAGAGCTTGGCGTAATCATGG
TCATAGCTGTTTCCTGTGTGAAATTGTTATCCGCTCACAATTCCACACAACATACGAGCCGGAAGCATAA
AGTGTAAAGCCTAGGGTGCCTAATGAGTGAGCTAACTCACATTAATTGCGTTGCGCTCACTGCCCGCTTT
CCAGTCGGGAAACCTGTCGTGCCAGCTGCATTAATGAATCGGCCAACGCGCGGGGAGAGGCGGTTTGCGT
ATTGGGCGCTCTTCCGCTTCCTCGCTCACTGACTCGCTGCGCTCGGTCGTTCGGCTGCGGCGAGCGGTAT
CAGCTCACTCAAAGGCGGTAATACGGTTATCCACAGAATCAGGGGATAACGCAGGAAAGAACATGTGAGC
AAAAGGCCAGCAAAAGGCCAGGAACCGTAAAAAGGCCGCGTTGCTGGCGTTTTTCCATAGGCTCCGCCCC
CCTGACGAGCATCACAAAAATCGACGCTCAAGTCAGAGGTGGCGAAACCCGACAGGACTATAAAGATACC
AGGCGTTTCCCCCTGGAAGCTCCCTCGTGCGCTCTCCTGTTCCGACCCTGCCGCTTACCGGATACCTGTC
CGCCTTTCTCCCTTCGGGAAGCGTGGCGCTTTCTCATAGCTCACGCTGTAGGTATCTCAGTTCGGTGTAG
GTCGTTCGCTCCAAGCTGGGCTGTGTGCACGAACCCCCCGTTCAGCCCGACCGCTGCGCCTTATCCGGTA
ACTATCGTCTTGAGTCCAACCCGGTAAGACACGACTTATCGCCACTGGCAGCAGCCACTGGTAACAGGAT
TAGCAGAGCGAGGTATGTAGGCGGTGCTACAGAGTTCTTGAAGTGGTGGCCTAACTACGGCTACACTAGA
AGAACAGTATTTGGTATCTGCGCTCTGCTGAAGCCAGTTACCTTCGGAAAAAGAGTTGGTAGCTCTTGAT
CCGGCAAACAAACCACCGCTGGTAGCGGTGGTTTTTTTGTTTGCAAGCAGCAGATTACGCGCAGAAAAAA
AGGATCTCAAGAAGATCCTTTGATCTTTTCTACGGGGTCTGACGCTCAGTGGAACGAAAACTCACGTTAA
GGGATTTTGGTCATGAGATTATCAAAAAGGATCTTCACCTAGATCCTTTTAAATTAAAAATGAAGTTTTA
AATCAATCTAAAGTATATATGAGTAAACTTGGTCTGACAGTTACCAATGCTTAATCAGTGAGGCACCTAT
CTCAGCGATCTGTCTATTTCGTTCATCCATAGTTGCCTGACTCCCCGTCGTGTAGATAACTACGATACGG
GAGGGCTTACCATCTGGCCCCAGTGCTGCAATGATACCGCGAGACCCACGCTCACCGGCTCCAGATTTAT
CAGCAATAAACCAGCCAGCCGGAAGGGCCGAGCGCAGAAGTGGTCCTGCAACTTTATCCGCCTCCATCCA
GTCTATTAATTGTTGCCGGGAAGCTAGAGTAAGTAGTTCGCCAGTTAATAGTTTGCGCAACGTTGTTGCC
ATTGCTACAGGCATCGTGGTGTCACGCTCGTCGTTTGGTATGGCTTCATTCAGCTCCGGTTCCCAACGAT
CAAGGCGAGTTACATGATCCCCCATGTTGTGCAAAAAAGCGGTTAGCTCCTTCGGTCCTCCGATCGTTGT
CAGAAGTAAGTTGGCCGCAGTGTTATCACTCATGGTTATGGCAGCACTGCATAATTCTCTTACTGTCATG
CCATCCGTAAGATGCTTTTCTGTGACTGGTGAGTACTCAACCAAGTCATTCTGAGAATAGTGTATGCGGC
GACCGAGTTGCTCTTGCCCGGCGTCAATACGGGATAATACCGCGCCACATAGCAGAACTTTAAAAGTGCT
CATCATTGGAAAACGTTCTTCGGGGCGAAAACTCTCAAGGATCTTACCGCTGTTGAGATCCAGTTCGATG
TAACCCACTCGTGCACCCAACTGATCTTCAGCATCTTTTACTTTCACCAGCGTTTCTGGGTGAGCAAAAA
CAGGAAGGCAAAATGCCGCAAAAAAGGGAATAAGGGCGACACGGAAATGTTGAATACTCATACTCTTCCT
TTTTCAATATTATTGAAGCATTTATCAGGGTTATTGTCTCATGAGCGGATACATATTTGAATGTATTTAG
AAAAATAAACAAATAGGGGTTCCGCGCACATTTCCCCGAAAAGTGCCACCTGACGTCGACGGATCGGGAG
ATCGATCTCCCGATCCCCTAGGGTCGACTCTCAGTACAATCTGCTCTGATGCCGCATAGTTAAGCCAGTA
TCTGCTCCCTGCTTGTGTGTTGGAGGTCGCTGAGTAGTGCGCGAGCAAAATTTAAGCTACAACAAGGCAA
GGCTTGACCGACAATTGCATGAAGAATCTGCTTAGGGTTAGGCGTTTTGCGCTGCTTCGCGATGTACGGG
CCAGATATACGCGTTGACATTGATTATTGACTAGTTATTAATAGTAATCAATTACGGGGTCATTAGTTCA
TAGCCCATATATGGAGTTCCGCGTTACATAACTTACGGTAAATGGCCCGCCTGGCTGACCGCCCAACGAC
CCCCGCCCATTGACGTCAATAATGACGTATGTTCCCATAGTAACGCCAATAGGGACTTTCCATTGACGTC
AATGGGTGGAGTATTTACGGTAAACTGCCCACTTGGCAGTACATCAAGTGTATC
Features (pLannotate 1.2.2; 16 found; start..end, strand, type, name):
    132..335     +  promoter       CMV promoter: human cytomegalovirus (CMV) immediate early promoter
    377..395     +  promoter       T7 promoter: promoter for bacteriophage T7 RNA polymerase
    409..4512    +  CDS            SpCas9-HF2: Cas9 endonuclease from the Streptococcus pyogenes Type II CRISPR/Cas system, mutated to improve targeting specificity (Kleinstiver et al., 2016) carries the mutations N497A, R661A, Q695A, Q926A, and D1135E
   4546..4611    +  CDS            3xFLAG: three tandem FLAG® epitope tags, followed by an enterokinase cleavage site
   4675..4899    +  polyA_signal   bGH poly(A) signal: bovine growth hormone polyadenylation signal
   4903..4924    +  promoter       SV40 promoter (fragment): SV40 enhancer and early promoter
   4929..4945    +  misc_feature   MCS (fragment): pBluescript multiple cloning site
   4994..5010    -  protein_bind   lac operator: The lac repressor binds to the lac operator to inhibit transcription in E. coli. This inhibition can be relieved by adding lactose or isopropyl-β-D-thiogalactopyranoside (IPTG). lac repressor encoded by lacI
   5018..5048    -  promoter       lac promoter: promoter for the E. coli lac operon
   5063..5084    -  protein_bind   CAP binding site: CAP binding activates transcription in the presence of cAMP. E. coli catabolite activator protein
   5097..5189    -  CDS            lacI (fragment): lac repressor; lacI; The lac repressor binds to the lac operator to inhibit transcription in E. coli. This inhibition can be relieved by adding lactose or isopropyl-β-D-thiogalactopyranoside (IPTG).
   5372..5960    -  rep_origin     ori: high-copy-number ColE1/pMB1/pBR322/pUC origin of replication
   6131..6991    -  CDS            AmpR: β-lactamase; bla; confers resistance to ampicillin, carbenicillin, and related antibiotics
   6992..7096    -  promoter       AmpR promoter: bla
   7167..7211    -  misc_feature   bom (fragment): basis of mobility region from pBR322
   7366..131     +  enhancer       CMV enhancer (across the origin): human cytomegalovirus immediate early enhancer
