[The description below was written by a language model from this plasmid's Addgene catalogue record and pLannotate feature annotations shown in this document.]
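Description:
MSP2443 is a mammalian expression plasmid, built on the JDS246 Cas9 backbone, that produces a combined altered-PAM and high-fidelity variant of Streptococcus pyogenes Cas9 in human cells. It is maintained in E. coli as a high-copy plasmid through a ColE1/pUC-type origin and is selected with ampicillin via the β-lactamase gene and its own promoter. The annotated sequence of about 7.6 kb also contains short remnants of earlier cloning vectors (lac promoter/operator and CAP site, fragments of lacI, an SV40 promoter, a pBluescript polylinker and the pBR322 bom region), which have no evident role in the construct's function.

The payload is a mammalian codon-optimized SpCas9 open reading frame driven by the CMV immediate-early enhancer and promoter, with a T7 promoter placed just upstream of the coding sequence that could also permit transcription by T7 RNA polymerase. The protein carries a C-terminal nuclear localization signal and a 3xFLAG epitope for detection, and the transcript ends at the bovine growth hormone polyadenylation signal. According to the catalogue entry, the nuclease carries eight substitutions. N497A, R661A, Q695A and Q926A are the HF1 set, designed to lower off-target cleavage, while D1135V, G1218R, R1335Q and T1337R make up the VRQR set. The automated annotation labels the coding sequence as SpCas9-HF2, which has D1135E; this is a nearest-match call, and the catalogue description of D1135V within VRQR should take precedence. No guide RNA cassette is annotated, so a guide would have to be supplied separately. The plasmid is used for genome editing in human cells where high specificity is wanted at sites recognized by the VRQR variant.
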