Addgene plasmid #72252: MSP2443
Purpose: Human expression plasmid for SpCas9-VRQR-HF1 variant: CMV-T7-humanSpCas9-VRQR-HF1(N497A, R661A, Q695A, Q926A, D1135V, G1218R, R1335Q, T1337R)-NLS-3xFLAG
Depositing lab: Keith Joung. Depositing organization: Massachusetts General Hospital. Publication: High-fidelity CRISPR-Cas9 nucleases with no detectable genome-wide off-target effects. Kleinstiver BP, Pattanayak V, Prew MS, Tsai SQ, Nguyen NT, Zheng Z, Keith Joung J. Nature. 2016 Jan 6. doi: 10.1038/nature16526. PubMed 26735016.
Backbone
  Vector backbone: JDS246
  Backbone manufacturer: Joung lab (Addgene Plasmid # 43861)
  Vector type: Mammalian Expression, CRISPR
Growth in bacteria
  Bacterial resistance: Ampicillin, 100 μg/mL
  Growth temperature: 37°C
  Growth strain: DH5alpha
  Copy number: High Copy
Gene/Insert
  Gene/Insert name: mammalian codon-optimized Streptococcus pyogenes Cas9 VRQR-HF1(N497A/R661A/Q695A/Q926A/D1135V/G1218R/R1335Q/T1337R)-NLS-3xFlag
  Species: S. pyogenes
  Mutation: N497A, R661A, Q695A, Q926A, D1135V, G1218R, R1335Q, and T1337R
  Promoter: CMV
  Tag / fusion protein: NLS (C terminal on insert); 3x FLAG (C terminal on insert)
  Cloning method: Unknown
  Sequencing primers: 5′ CMV-F; 3′ BGH-rev
Terms and licenses: Academic/Nonprofit Terms; Industry Terms: Not Available to Industry
How to cite: MSP2443 was a gift from Keith Joung (Addgene plasmid # 72252 ; http://n2t.net/addgene:72252 ; RRID:Addgene_72252)
