>Addgene plasmid #72252 | MSP2443 | addgene partial sequence | sequence record 133477 | BGH-rev 5'-TAGAAGGCACAGTCGAGG-3'
ATGGTGATGGTGATGATGACCGGTCATCCTGCAGCCTTGTCATCGTCATCCTTGTAATCGATGTCATGAT
CTTTATAATCACCGTCATGGTCTTTGTAGTCGCTCGAGACTTTCCTCTTCTTCTTGGGGGATCCGTCACC
CCCAAGCTGTGACAAATCTATCCGAGTTTCATATAATCCCGTGATGGATTGGTGAATCAGTGTCGCGTCT
AGCACCTCCTTGGTAGATCTGTACTGTTTGCGATCTATCGTTGTGTCAAAATACTTGAATGCGGCTGGAG
CGCCGAGGTTGGTAAGAGTAAACAAATGGATAATATTTTCCGCCTGCTCACGTATGGGTTTATCCCTGTG
CTTGTTGTATGCGCTTAATACTTTGTCCAGATTGGCATCAGCTAGGATGACTCTCTTACTGAATTCCGAA
ATTTGCTCTATGATTTCGTCGAGATAATGTTTGTGCTGCTCAACAAAAAGTTGCTTCTGTTCGTTATCTT
CAGGTGAACCTTTCAACTTCTCGTAATGGGACGCTAAATACAGGAAATTCACGTATTTAGACGGTAGTGC
GAGTTCGTTCCCCTTTTGAAGCTCTCTGGCGCTAGCCAACATCCGTTTTCGGCCATTTTCTAACTCAAAC
AGACTATACTTTGGTAGTTTAATTATGAGATCCTTTTTTACTTCCTTGTAACCTTTCGCCTCAAGGAAGT
CGATGGGGTTCTTTTCAAAAGACGAGCGCTCCATAATCGTTATCCCCAATAATTCTTTGACTGACTTCAG
TTTCTTGGATTTTCCCTTCTCAACTTTTGCCACTACTAGGACAGAATAGGCAACTGTAGGGCTCACGAAG
CCACCGTACTTTTTCGGGTCCCAGTCCTTTTTACGAGCGATGAGCTTATCACTATTCCTTTTTGGAAGAA
TCGATTCCTTTGAAAACCCTCCGGTCTGCACCTCAGTTTTCTTTACTATGTTGACTTGGGGCATGGACAA
AACTTTTCTCACCGTC
