>Addgene plasmid #72252 | MSP2443 | addgene partial sequence | sequence record 133478 | KJdCas9-F2 5'-agcgaacaggagataggcaa-3'
AGACGGAAATCACTCTGGCAAACGGAGAGATACGCAAACGACCTTTAATTGAAACCAATGGGGAGACAGG
TGAAATCGTATGGGATAAGGGCCGGGACTTCGCGACGGTGAGAAAAGTTTTGTCCATGCCCCAAGTCAAC
ATAGTAAAGAAAACTGAGGTGCAGACCGGAGGGTTTTCAAAGGAATCGATTCTTCCAAAAAGGAATAGTG
ATAAGCTCATCGCTCGTAAAAAGGACTGGGACCCGAAAAAGTACGGTGGCTTCGTGAGCCCTACAGTTGC
CTATTCTGTCCTAGTAGTGGCAAAAGTTGAGAAGGGAAAATCCAAGAAACTGAAGTCAGTCAAAGAATTA
TTGGGGATAACGATTATGGAGCGCTCGTCTTTTGAAAAGAACCCCATCGACTTCCTTGAGGCGAAAGGTT
ACAAGGAAGTAAAAAAGGATCTCATAATTAAACTACCAAAGTATAGTCTGTTTGAGTTAGAAAATGGCCG
AAAACGGATGTTGGCTAGCGCCAGAGAGCTTCAAAAGGGGAACGAACTCGCACTACCGTCTAAATACGTG
AATTTCCTGTATTTAGCGTCCCATTACGAGAAGTTGAAAGGTTCACCTGAAGATAACGAACAGAAGCAAC
TTTTTGTTGAGCAGCACAAACATTATCTCGACGAAATCATAGAGCAAATTTCGGAATTCAGTAAGAGAGT
CATCCTAGCTGATGCCAATCTGGACAAAGTATTAAGCGCATACAACAAGCACAGGGATAAACCCATACGT
GAGCAGGCGGAAAATATTATCCATTTGTTTACTCTTACCAACCTCGGCGCTCCAGCCGCATTCAAGTATT
TTGACACAACGATAGATCGCAAACAGTACAGATCTACCAAGGAGGTGCTAGACGCGACACTGATTCACCA
ATCCATCACGGGATTATATGAAACTCGGATAGATTTGTCACAGCTTGGGGG
