>Addgene plasmid #72252 | MSP2443 | addgene partial sequence | sequence record 133763 | KJdCas9-F3 5'-GATGGATGGGACGGAAGAGT-3'
CTGCGAAAGCAGCGGACTTTCGACAACGGTAGCATTCCACATCAAATCCACTTAGGCGAATTGCATGCTA
TACTTAGAAGGCAGGAGGATTTTTATCCGTTCCTCAAAGACAATCGTGAAAAGATTGAGAAAATCCTAAC
CTTTCGCATACCTTACTATGTGGGACCCCTGGCCCGAGGGAACTCTCGGTTCGCATGGATGACAAGAAAG
TCCGAAGAAACGATTACTCCCTGGAATTTTGAGGAAGTTGTCGATAAAGGTGCGTCAGCTCAATCGTTCA
TCGAGAGGATGACCGCCTTTGACAAGAATTTACCGAACGAAAAAGTATTGCCTAAGCACAGTTTACTTTA
CGAGTATTTCACAGTGTACAATGAACTCACGAAAGTTAAGTATGTCACTGAGGGCATGCGTAAACCCGCC
TTTCTAAGCGGAGAACAGAAGAAAGCAATAGTAGATCTGTTATTCAAGACCAACCGCAAAGTGACAGTTA
AGCAATTGAAAGAGGACTACTTTAAGAAAATTGAATGCTTCGATTCTGTCGAGATCTCCGGGGTAGAAGA
TCGATTTAATGCGTCACTTGGTACGTATCATGACCTCCTAAAGATAATTAAAGATAAGGACTTCCTGGAT
AACGAAGAGAATGAAGATATCTTAGAAGATATAGTGTTGACTCTTACCCTCTTTGAAGATCGGGAAATGA
TTGAGGAAAGACTAAAAACATACGCTCACCTGTTCGACGATAA
